Addgene plasmid #126095: pBbA10c-RFP
Purpose: Constitutive expression vector for Escherichia coli. BglBrick compatible.
Depositing lab: Nigel Scrutton. Depositing organization: University of Manchester. Publication: SelProm: A Queryable and Predictive Expression Vector Selection Tool for Escherichia coli. Jervis AJ, Carbonell P, Taylor S, Sung R, Dunstan MS, Robinson CJ, Breitling R, Takano E, Scrutton NS. ACS Synth Biol. 2019 Mar 18. doi: 10.1021/acssynbio.8b00399. PubMed 30870592.
Backbone
  Vector backbone: pBb
  Backbone size w/o insert (bp): 2168
  Vector type: Bacterial Expression, Synthetic Biology
Growth in bacteria
  Bacterial resistance: Chloramphenicol, 25 μg/mL
  Growth temperature: 37°C
  Growth strain: DH5alpha
  Copy number: High Copy
Gene/Insert
  Gene/Insert name: RFP
  Species: Synthetic
  Insert size (bp): 678
  Promoter: J23116
  Cloning method: Unknown
  Sequencing primers: 5′ GGTAGTGATCTTATTTCATTATGGTG
Terms and licenses: Academic/Nonprofit Terms; Industry Terms: Not Available to Industry
Depositor comments: Cloning method was In-Fusion. Please note that a 1bp insertion following the CAT promoter was identified by Addgene's NGS result. The depositor noted that this discrepancy does NOT affect plasmid function.
How to cite: pBbA10c-RFP was a gift from Nigel Scrutton (Addgene plasmid # 126095 ; http://n2t.net/addgene:126095 ; RRID:Addgene_126095)
