[The description below was written by a language model from this plasmid's Addgene catalogue record and pLannotate feature annotations shown in this document.]
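Description:
pBbA10c-RFP is a small bacterial expression plasmid from the BglBrick-compatible pBb vector family, built for constitutive expression in Escherichia coli and used in synthetic biology. The sequenced record is about 2.6 kb. It replicates from a p15A origin, which is compatible with ColE1-type plasmids in the same cell. p15A is generally regarded as a medium-copy origin, although the catalogue entry lists the plasmid as high copy. A short match to the RSF origin next to it is only a fragment and is probably an annotation artefact rather than a second functional replicon. Selection is by chloramphenicol, through a cat (chloramphenicol acetyltransferase) gene driven by its native promoter and followed by the lambda t0 terminator. This cassette is oriented opposite to the expression cassette.

The payload is a 678 bp synthetic RFP coding sequence, annotated as mRFP1, the monomeric DsRed derivative. According to the record it is expressed from J23116, a member of the Anderson series of constitutive sigma-70 promoters. The automated annotation labels this region as a partial J23119 match, as expected given the close sequence similarity within that promoter family. Transcription ends at tandem rrnB T1 and T7Te terminators, which insulate the cassette from the origin downstream. No repressor or inducible control element is annotated, so red fluorescence should report directly on promoter strength in this origin and marker context.

The RFP can serve as a quantitative reporter or be swapped for a gene of interest by BglBrick cloning. The plasmid comes from work on characterising and selecting E. coli expression vectors. The depositor notes a single-base insertion after the cat promoter that does not affect function.
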