Features (pLannotate 1.2.2; 9 found; start..end, strand, type, name):
      7..29      +  promoter       J23119(SpeI) promoter (fragment): bacterial promoter (Registry of Standard Biological Parts BBa J23119) modified to end with an SpeI site
     87..764     +  CDS            mRFP1: monomeric derivative of DsRed (Campbell et al., 2002)
    797..868     +  terminator     rrnB T1 terminator: transcription terminator T1 from the E. coli rrnB gene
    884..911     +  terminator     T7Te terminator: phage T7 early transcription terminator
    930..985     -  rep_origin     RSF ori (fragment): Plasmids containing the RSF 1030 origin of replication can be propagated in E. coli cells that contain additional plasmids with compatible origins.
   1073..1618    -  rep_origin     p15A ori: Plasmids containing the medium-copy-number p15A origin of replication can be propagated in E. coli cells that contain a second plasmid with the ColE1 origin.
   1732..1826    -  terminator     lambda t0 terminator: transcription terminator from phage lambda
   1850..2506    -  CDS            cat: CAT_ECOLX - Experimental evidence at protein level: Swiss-Prot protein existence level 1. This enzyme is an effector of chloramphenicol resistance in bacteria. From Escherichia coli. This protein is used as a marker in many commonly used cloning vectors, such as pACYC184.
   2507..2609    -  promoter       cat promoter: promoter of the E. coli cat gene encoding chloramphenicol acetyltransferase
>Addgene plasmid #126095 | pBbA10c-RFP | addgene full sequence | sequence record 246900 | Addgene NGS Result
GACGTCTTGACAGCTAGCTCAGTCCTAGGGACTATGCTAGCAGGTTTAATCGAATTCAAAAGATCTTTTA
AGAAGGAGATATACATATGGCGAGTAGCGAAGACGTTATCAAAGAGTTCATGCGTTTCAAAGTTCGTATG
GAAGGTTCCGTTAACGGTCACGAGTTCGAAATCGAAGGTGAAGGTGAAGGTCGTCCGTACGAAGGTACCC
AGACCGCTAAACTGAAAGTTACCAAAGGTGGTCCGCTGCCGTTCGCTTGGGACATCCTGTCCCCGCAGTT
CCAGTACGGTTCCAAAGCTTACGTTAAACACCCGGCTGACATCCCGGACTACCTGAAACTGTCCTTCCCG
GAAGGTTTCAAATGGGAACGTGTTATGAACTTCGAAGACGGTGGTGTTGTTACCGTTACCCAGGACTCCT
CCCTGCAAGACGGTGAGTTCATCTACAAAGTTAAACTGCGTGGTACCAACTTCCCGTCCGACGGTCCGGT
TATGCAGAAAAAAACCATGGGTTGGGAAGCTTCCACCGAACGTATGTACCCGGAAGACGGTGCTCTGAAA
GGTGAAATCAAAATGCGTCTGAAACTGAAAGACGGTGGTCACTACGACGCTGAAGTTAAAACCACCTACA
TGGCTAAAAAACCGGTTCAGCTGCCGGGTGCTTACAAAACCGACATCAAACTGGACATCACCTCCCACAA
CGAAGACTACACCATCGTTGAACAGTACGAACGTGCTGAAGGTCGTCACTCCACCGGTGCTTAAGGATCC
AAACTCGAGTAAGGATCTCCAGGCATCAAATAAAACGAAAGGCTCAGTCGAAAGACTGGGCCTTTCGTTT
TATCTGTTGTTTGTCGGTGAACGCTCTCTACTAGAGTCACACTGGCTCACCTTCGGGTGGGCCTTTCTGC
GTTTATACCTAGGGATATATTCCGCTTCCTCGCTCACTGACTCGCTACGCTCGGTCGTTCGACTGCGGCG
AGCGGAAATGGCTTACGAACGGGGCGGAGATTTCCTGGAAGATGCCAGGAAGATACTTAACAGGGAAGTG
AGAGGGCCGCGGCAAAGCCGTTTTTCCATAGGCTCCGCCCCCCTGACAAGCATCACGAAATCTGACGCTC
AAATCAGTGGTGGCGAAACCCGACAGGACTATAAAGATACCAGGCGTTTCCCCCTGGCGGCTCCCTCGTG
CGCTCTCCTGTTCCTGCCTTTCGGTTTACCGGTGTCATTCCGCTGTTATGGCCGCGTTTGTCTCATTCCA
CGCCTGACACTCAGTTCCGGGTAGGCAGTTCGCTCCAAGCTGGACTGTATGCACGAACCCCCCGTTCAGT
CCGACCGCTGCGCCTTATCCGGTAACTATCGTCTTGAGTCCAACCCGGAAAGACATGCAAAAGCACCACT
GGCAGCAGCCACTGGTAATTGATTTAGAGGAGTTAGTCTTGAAGTCATGCGCCGGTTAAGGCTAAACTGA
AAGGACAAGTTTTGGTGACTGCGCTCCTCCAAGCCAGTTACCTCGGTTCAAAGAGTTGGTAGCTCAGAGA
ACCTTCGAAAAACCGCCCTGCAAGGCGGTTTTTTCGTTTTCAGAGCAAGAGATTACGCGCAGACCAAAAC
GATCTCAAGAAGATCATCTTATTAATCAGATAAAATATTTCTAGATTTCAGTGCAATTTATCTCTTCAAA
TGTAGCACCTGAAGTCAGCCCCATACGATATAAGTTGTTACTAGTGCTTGGATTCTCACCAATAAAAAAC
GCCCGGCGGCAACCGAGCGTTCTGAACAAATCCAGATGGAGTTCTGAGGTCATTACTGGATCTATCAACA
GGAGTCCAAGCGAGCTCGATATCAAATTACGCCCCGCCCTGCCACTCATCGCAGTACTGTTGTAATTCAT
TAAGCATTCTGCCGACATGGAAGCCATCACAAACGGCATGATGAACCTGAATCGCCAGCGGCATCAGCAC
CTTGTCGCCTTGCGTATAATATTTGCCCATGGTGAAAACGGGGGCGAAGAAGTTGTCCATATTGGCCACG
TTTAAATCAAAACTGGTGAAACTCACCCAGGGATTGGCTGAGACGAAAAACATATTCTCAATAAACCCTT
TAGGGAAATAGGCCAGGTTTTCACCGTAACACGCCACATCTTGCGAATATATGTGTAGAAACTGCCGGAA
ATCGTCGTGGTATTCACTCCAGAGCGATGAAAACGTTTCAGTTTGCTCATGGAAAACGGTGTAACAAGGG
TGAACACTATCCCATATCACCAGCTCACCGTCTTTCATTGCCATACGAAATTCCGGATGAGCATTCATCA
GGCGGGCAAGAATGTGAATAAAGGCCGGATAAAACTTGTGCTTATTTTTCTTTACGGTCTTTAAAAAGGC
CGTAATATCCAGCTGAACGGTCTGGTTATAGGTACATTGAGCAACTGACTGAAATGCCTCAAAATGTTCT
TTACGATGCCATTGGGATATATCAACGGTGGTATATCCAGTGATTTTTTTCTCCATTTTAGCTTCCTTAG
CTCCTGAAAATCTCGATAACTCAAAAAATACGCCCGGTAGTGATCTTATTTCATTATGGTGAAAGTTGGA
ACCTCTTACGTGCCGATCAACGTCTCATTTTCGCCAGATATC
